Addgene plasmid #106850: gh242
Purpose: expression of gRNA targeting PIGA
Depositing lab: Eric-Paul Bennett. Depositing organization: University of Copenhagen. Publication: A validated gRNA library for CRISPR/Cas9 targeting of the human glycosyltransferase genome. Narimatsu Y, Joshi HJ, Zhang Y, Gomes C, Chen YH, Lorenzetti F, Furukawa S, Schjoldager K, Hansen L, Clausen H, Bennett EP, Wandall HH. Glycobiology. 2018 Jan 5. pii: 4791732. doi: 10.1093/glycob/cwx101. PubMed 29315387.
Backbone
  Vector backbone: EPB104
  Backbone manufacturer: Eric-Paul Bennett (Addgene plasmid # 68369)
  Backbone size w/o insert (bp): 2376
  Vector type: Mammalian Expression
Growth in bacteria
  Bacterial resistance: Ampicillin, 100 μg/mL
  Growth temperature: 37°C
  Growth strain: DH5alpha
  Copy number: High Copy
Gene/Insert
  Gene/Insert name: PIGA
  gRNA/shRNA sequence: CCGTACCCATAATATATGCA
  Species: H. sapiens (human)
  Entrez Gene: PIGA (a.k.a. GPI3, MCAHS2, PIG-A, PNH1)
  Cloning method: Restriction Enzyme; 5′ cloning site unknown (unknown if destroyed); 3′ cloning site unknown (unknown if destroyed)
  Sequencing primers: 5′ T7NP
Terms and licenses: Academic/Nonprofit Terms; Industry Terms: Not Available to Industry
How to cite: gh242 was a gift from Eric-Paul Bennett (Addgene plasmid # 106850 ; http://n2t.net/addgene:106850 ; RRID:Addgene_106850)
