[The description below was written by a language model from this plasmid's Addgene catalogue record and pLannotate feature annotations shown in this document.]
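Description:
gh242 is a small mammalian-expression plasmid that delivers a single CRISPR guide RNA directed against human PIGA, the gene also known as PIG-A, GPI3 or PNH1. It is built on the EPB104 gRNA cloning backbone (listed at 2,376 bp without insert; the full sequenced plasmid is 2,742 nt) and belongs to a validated gRNA collection covering the human glycosyltransferase genome. In bacteria it is maintained as a high-copy plasmid through a ColE1/pUC-type origin and selected with ampicillin via the β-lactamase gene under its native bla promoter.

The functional cassette is compact: a human U6 promoter, which recruits RNA polymerase III, sits upstream of a short gap that would accommodate the 20-nt PIGA-specific spacer, followed directly by the Streptococcus pyogenes Cas9 guide RNA scaffold. Transcription therefore yields a complete single guide RNA. The plasmid encodes no Cas9 and carries no mammalian selection marker or reporter in the annotated features, so the nuclease must be supplied separately, for example from a co-transfected plasmid or a Cas9-expressing cell line. The insert was introduced by restriction cloning, but the sites used are not recorded.

The remaining annotations are short backbone remnants with no evident role here: fragments of lacI, an RSF origin, an M13 origin and lacZα, plus a T7 promoter lying just upstream of the U6 promoter on the circular map, near the priming site listed for sequencing the insert. The construct is intended for Cas9-mediated targeting of PIGA in human cells.
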