Features (pLannotate 1.2.2; 10 found; start..end, strand, type, name):
      1..241     +  promoter       U6 promoter: RNA polymerase III promoter for human U6 snRNA
    271..346     +  misc_RNA       gRNA scaffold: guide RNA scaffold for the Streptococcus pyogenes CRISPR/Cas9 system
    393..440     -  CDS            lacI (fragment): lac repressor; lacI; The lac repressor binds to the lac operator to inhibit transcription in E. coli. This inhibition can be relieved by adding lactose or isopropyl-β-D-thiogalactopyranoside (IPTG).
    477..517     -  rep_origin     RSF ori (fragment): Plasmids containing the RSF 1030 origin of replication can be propagated in E. coli cells that contain additional plasmids with compatible origins.
    595..1183    -  rep_origin     ori: high-copy-number ColE1/pMB1/pBR322/pUC origin of replication
   1354..2214    -  CDS            AmpR: β-lactamase; bla; confers resistance to ampicillin, carbenicillin, and related antibiotics
   2215..2319    -  promoter       AmpR promoter: bla
   2345..2476    -  rep_origin     M13 ori (fragment): M13 bacteriophage origin of replication; arrow indicates direction of (+) strand synthesis
   2497..2653    -  CDS            lacZα (fragment): LacZα fragment of β-galactosidase; lacZ fragment
   2662..2680    +  promoter       T7 promoter: promoter for bacteriophage T7 RNA polymerase
>Addgene plasmid #106850 | gh242 | addgene full sequence | sequence record 242899 | Addgene NGS Result
GAGGGCCTATTTCCCATGATTCCTTCATATTTGCATATACGATACAAGGCTGTTAGAGAGATAATTGGAA
TTAATTTGACTGTAAACACAAAGATATTAGTACAAAATACGTGACGTAGAAAGTAATAATTTCTTGGGTA
GTTTGCAGTTTTAAAATTATGTTTTAAAATGGACTATCATATGCTTACCGTAACTTGAAAGTATTTCGAT
TTCTTGGCTTTATATATCTTGTGGAAAGGACGAAACACCGCCGTACCCATAATATATGCAGTTTTAGAGC
TAGAAATAGCAAGTTAAAATAAGGCTAGTCCGTTATCAACTTGAAAAAGTGGCACCGAGTCGGTGCTTTT
TTTGGTACCTGGAGCACAAGACTGGCCTCATGGGCCTTCCGCTCACTGCCCGCTTTCCAGTCGGGAAACC
TGTCGTGCCAGCTGCATTAACATGGTCATAGCTGTTTCCTTGCGTATTGGGCGCTCTCCGCTTCCTCGCT
CACTGACTCGCTGCGCTCGGTCGTTCGGGTAAAGCCTGGGGTGCCTAATGAGCAAAAGGCCAGCAAAAGG
CCAGGAACCGTAAAAAGGCCGCGTTGCTGGCGTTTTTCCATAGGCTCCGCCCCCCTGACGAGCATCACAA
AAATCGACGCTCAAGTCAGAGGTGGCGAAACCCGACAGGACTATAAAGATACCAGGCGTTTCCCCCTGGA
AGCTCCCTCGTGCGCTCTCCTGTTCCGACCCTGCCGCTTACCGGATACCTGTCCGCCTTTCTCCCTTCGG
GAAGCGTGGCGCTTTCTCATAGCTCACGCTGTAGGTATCTCAGTTCGGTGTAGGTCGTTCGCTCCAAGCT
GGGCTGTGTGCACGAACCCCCCGTTCAGCCCGACCGCTGCGCCTTATCCGGTAACTATCGTCTTGAGTCC
AACCCGGTAAGACACGACTTATCGCCACTGGCAGCAGCCACTGGTAACAGGATTAGCAGAGCGAGGTATG
TAGGCGGTGCTACAGAGTTCTTGAAGTGGTGGCCTAACTACGGCTACACTAGAAGAACAGTATTTGGTAT
CTGCGCTCTGCTGAAGCCAGTTACCTTCGGAAAAAGAGTTGGTAGCTCTTGATCCGGCAAACAAACCACC
GCTGGTAGCGGTGGTTTTTTTGTTTGCAAGCAGCAGATTACGCGCAGAAAAAAAGGATCTCAAGAAGATC
CTTTGATCTTTTCTACGGGGTCTGACGCTCAGTGGAACGAAAACTCACGTTAAGGGATTTTGGTCATGAG
ATTATCAAAAAGGATCTTCACCTAGATCCTTTTAAATTAAAAATGAAGTTTTAAATCAATCTAAAGTATA
TATGAGTAAACTTGGTCTGACAGTTACCAATGCTTAATCAGTGAGGCACCTATCTCAGCGATCTGTCTAT
TTCGTTCATCCATAGTTGCCTGACTCCCCGTCGTGTAGATAACTACGATACGGGAGGGCTTACCATCTGG
CCCCAGTGCTGCAATGATACCGCGAGAACCACGCTCACCGGCTCCAGATTTATCAGCAATAAACCAGCCA
GCCGGAAGGGCCGAGCGCAGAAGTGGTCCTGCAACTTTATCCGCCTCCATCCAGTCTATTAATTGTTGCC
GGGAAGCTAGAGTAAGTAGTTCGCCAGTTAATAGTTTGCGCAACGTTGTTGCCATTGCTACAGGCATCGT
GGTGTCACGCTCGTCGTTTGGTATGGCTTCATTCAGCTCCGGTTCCCAACGATCAAGGCGAGTTACATGA
TCCCCCATGTTGTGCAAAAAAGCGGTTAGCTCCTTCGGTCCTCCGATCGTTGTCAGAAGTAAGTTGGCCG
CAGTGTTATCACTCATGGTTATGGCAGCACTGCATAATTCTCTTACTGTCATGCCATCCGTAAGATGCTT
TTCTGTGACTGGTGAGTACTCAACCAAGTCATTCTGAGAATAGTGTATGCGGCGACCGAGTTGCTCTTGC
CCGGCGTCAATACGGGATAATACCGCGCCACATAGCAGAACTTTAAAAGTGCTCATCATTGGAAAACGTT
CTTCGGGGCGAAAACTCTCAAGGATCTTACCGCTGTTGAGATCCAGTTCGATGTAACCCACTCGTGCACC
CAACTGATCTTCAGCATCTTTTACTTTCACCAGCGTTTCTGGGTGAGCAAAAACAGGAAGGCAAAATGCC
GCAAAAAAGGGAATAAGGGCGACACGGAAATGTTGAATACTCATACTCTTCCTTTTTCAATATTATTGAA
GCATTTATCAGGGTTATTGTCTCATGAGCGGATACATATTTGAATGTATTTAGAAAAATAAACAAATAGG
GGTTCCGCGCACATTTCCCCGAAAAGTGCCACCTAAATTGTAAGCGTTAATATTTTGTTAAAATTCGCGT
TAAATTTTTGTTAAATCAGCTCATTTTTTAACCAATAGGCCGAAATCGGCAAAATCCCTTATAAATCAAA
AGAATAGACCGAGATAGGGTTGAGTGGCCGCTACAGGGCGCTCCCATTCGCCATTCAGGCTGCGCAACTG
TTGGGAAGGGCGTTTCGGTGCGGGCCTCTTCGCTATTACGCCAGCTGGCGAAAGGGGGATGTGCTGCAAG
GCGATTAAGTTGGGTAACGCCAGGGTTTTCCCAGTCACGACGTTGTAAAACGACGGCCAGTGAGCGCGAC
GTAATACGACTCACTATAGGGCGAATTGGCGGAAGGCCGTCAAGGCCACGTGTCTTGTCCAGAGCTCGAT
ATCGAATAATTC
